Addgene plasmid #141281: pXG237
Purpose: ATF4 translational reporter
Depositing lab: Martin Kampmann. Depositing organization: University of California, San Francisco (UCSF). Publication: Mitochondrial stress is relayed to the cytosol by an OMA1-DELE1-HRI pathway. Guo X, Aviles G, Liu Y, Tian R, Unger BA, Lin YT, Wiita AP, Xu K, Correia MA, Kampmann M. Nature. 2020 Mar;579(7799):427-432. doi: 10.1038/s41586-020-2078-2. Epub 2020 Mar 4. PubMed 32132707.
Backbone
  Vector backbone: lentiviral-expression
  Backbone size w/o insert (bp): 7140
  Total vector size (bp): 7851
  Vector type: Lentiviral
  Selectable markers: Fluorescent
Growth in bacteria
  Bacterial resistance: Ampicillin, 100 μg/mL
  Growth temperature: 37°C
  Growth strain: NEB Stable
  Copy number: Unknown
Gene/Insert
  Gene/Insert name: uORF1/2 of ATF4 followed by mApple
  Species: engineered
  Insert size (bp): 711
  Promoter: CMV
  Tag / fusion protein: mApple
  Cloning method: Gibson Cloning
  Sequencing primers: 5′ -
Terms and licenses: Academic/Nonprofit Terms; Industry Terms: Not Available to Industry
How to cite: pXG237 was a gift from Martin Kampmann (Addgene plasmid # 141281 ; http://n2t.net/addgene:141281 ; RRID:Addgene_141281)
