[The description below was written by a language model from this plasmid's Addgene catalogue record and pLannotate feature annotations shown in this document.]
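Description:
pXG237 is a lentiviral expression plasmid that carries a fluorescent translational reporter for ATF4. It is propagated in bacteria through a high-copy ColE1/pUC-type origin and an ampicillin resistance gene. The record lists no drug marker for mammalian cells, so transduced cells are identified by fluorescence. The viral portion has a typical HIV-1-based transfer vector layout. A CMV enhancer/promoter sits upstream of a truncated 5' LTR to drive genomic RNA production in packaging cells. This is followed by the Ψ packaging signal with a partial gag sequence, the Rev response element for Rev-dependent nuclear export, and the cPPT/CTS. A WPRE lies downstream of the payload to enhance transcript expression, followed by a nef fragment and a second truncated LTR annotation at the 3' end.

The payload is driven by an internal CMV enhancer/promoter. According to the catalogue entry, the insert consists of upstream open reading frames 1 and 2 of ATF4 followed by mApple, a monomeric red fluorescent protein. The feature table annotates only the mApple coding sequence. The unannotated stretch between the promoter and mApple is presumably where the uORF leader sits. In the native ATF4 mRNA, these uORFs keep translation of the main reading frame low under normal conditions and permit it when eIF2α is phosphorylated. mApple fluorescence should therefore report activation of the integrated stress response at the translational level. Two loxP sites flank the promoter–reporter cassette, which would in principle allow Cre-mediated excision, although the record does not state an intended use for them. The associated publication concerns relay of mitochondrial stress to the cytosol through the OMA1-DELE1-HRI pathway, consistent with use as a stress-response readout in stably transduced cells.
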