Features (pLannotate 1.2.2; 23 found; start..end, strand, type, name):
     72..176     -  promoter       AmpR promoter: bla
    235..287     -  misc_feature   bom (fragment): basis of mobility region from pBR322
    442..821     +  enhancer       CMV enhancer: human cytomegalovirus immediate early enhancer
    822..1021    +  promoter       CMV promoter: human cytomegalovirus (CMV) immediate early promoter
   1039..1219    +  LTR            5' LTR (truncated): truncated 5' long terminal repeat (LTR) from HIV-1
   1266..1391    +  misc_feature   HIV-1 Ψ: packaging signal of human immunodeficiency virus type 1
   1375..1713    +  CDS            HIV-1 gag (fragment): gag protein from human immunodeficiency virus 1; gag
   1888..2121    +  misc_feature   RRE: The Rev response element (RRE) of HIV-1 allows for Rev-dependent mRNA export from the nucleus to the cytoplasm.
   2498..2598    +  CDS            Rev (fragment): human immunodeficiency virus 1 (HIV-1) Rev protein; rev; enhances nuclear export of unspliced and incompletely spliced viral mRNAs
   2648..2765    +  misc_feature   cPPT/CTS: central polypurine tract and central termination sequence of HIV-1
   3018..3051    +  protein_bind   loxP: Cre-mediated recombination occurs in the 8-bp core sequence (GCATACAT). Cre recombinase
   3268..3571    +  enhancer       CMV enhancer: human cytomegalovirus immediate early enhancer
   3572..3775    +  promoter       CMV promoter: human cytomegalovirus (CMV) immediate early promoter
   3798..3825    +  misc_feature   MCS (fragment): multiple cloning site
   4106..4813    +  CDS            mApple: mApple is a basic (constitutively fluorescent) red fluorescent protein published in 2008, derived from Discosoma sp.. It is reported to be a rapidly-maturing monomer with high acid sensitivity.
   4844..4877    +  protein_bind   loxP: Cre-mediated recombination occurs in the 8-bp core sequence (GCATACAT). Cre recombinase
   4910..4933    +  misc_feature   MCS (fragment): pBluescript multiple cloning site
   4933..5521    +  misc_feature   WPRE: woodchuck hepatitis virus posttranscriptional regulatory element
   5522..5541    +  misc_feature   MCS (fragment): pBluescript multiple cloning site
   5543..6043    +  CDS            nef (fragment): NEF_HV1LA - Experimental evidence at protein level: Swiss-Prot protein existence level 1. Extracellular Nef protein targets CD4(+) T-lymphocytes for apoptosis by interacting with CXCR4 surface receptors. From Human immunodeficiency virus type 1 group M subtype B (isolate Lai) (HIV-1).
   6050..6230    +  LTR            5' LTR (truncated): truncated 5' long terminal repeat (LTR) from HIV-1
   6292..6880    -  rep_origin     ori: high-copy-number ColE1/pMB1/pBR322/pUC origin of replication
   7051..71      -  CDS            AmpR (across the origin): β-lactamase; bla; confers resistance to ampicillin, carbenicillin, and related antibiotics
>Addgene plasmid #141281 | pXG237 | addgene full sequence | sequence record 304835 | Addgene NGS Result
TGAGCAAAAACAGGAAGGCAAAATGCCGCAAAAAAGGGAATAAGGGCGACACGGAAATGTTGAATACTCA
TACTCTTCCTTTTTCAATATTATTGAAGCATTTATCAGGGTTATTGTCTCATGAGCGGATACATATTTGA
ATGTATTTAGAAAAATAAACAAATAGGGGTTCCGCGCACATTTCCCCGAAAAGTGCCACCTGACGTCGAC
GGATCGGGAGATCTCCCGATCCCCTATGGTGCACTCTCAGTACAATCTGCTCTGATGCCGCATAGTTAAG
CCAGTATCTGCTCCCTGCTTGTGTGTTGGAGGTCGCTGAGTAGTGCGCGAGCAAAATTTAAGCTACAACA
AGGCAAGGCTTGACCGACAATTGCATGAAGAATCTGCTTAGGGTTAGGCGTTTTGCGCTGCTTCGCGATG
TACGGGCCAGATATACGCGTTGACATTGATTATTGACTAGTTATTAATAGTAATCAATTACGGGGTCATT
AGTTCATAGCCCATATATGGAGTTCCGCGTTACATAACTTACGGTAAATGGCCCGCCTGGCTGACCGCCC
AACGACCCCCGCCCATTGACGTCAATAATGACGTATGTTCCCATAGTAACGCCAATAGGGACTTTCCATT
GACGTCAATGGGTGGAGTATTTACGGTAAACTGCCCACTTGGCAGTACATCAAGTGTATCATATGCCAAG
TACGCCCCCTATTGACGTCAATGACGGTAAATGGCCCGCCTGGCATTATGCCCAGTACATGACCTTATGG
GACTTTCCTACTTGGCAGTACATCTACGTATTAGTCATCGCTATTACCATGGTGATGCGGTTTTGGCAGT
ACATCAATGGGCGTGGATAGCGGTTTGACTCACGGGGATTTCCAAGTCTCCACCCCATTGACGTCAATGG
GAGTTTGTTTTGGCACCAAAATCAACGGGACTTTCCAAAATGTCGTAACAACTCCGCCCCATTGACGCAA
ATGGGCGGTAGGCGTGTACGGTGGGAGGTCTATATAAGCAGCGCGTTTTGCCTGTACTGGGTCTCTCTGG
TTAGACCAGATCTGAGCCTGGGAGCTCTCTGGCTAACTAGGGAACCCACTGCTTAAGCCTCAATAAAGCT
TGCCTTGAGTGCTTCAAGTAGTGTGTGCCCGTCTGTTGTGTGACTCTGGTAACTAGAGATCCCTCAGACC
CTTTTAGTCAGTGTGGAAAATCTCTAGCAGTGGCGCCCGAACAGGGACTTGAAAGCGAAAGGGAAACCAG
AGGAGCTCTCTCGACGCAGGACTCGGCTTGCTGAAGCGCGCACGGCAAGAGGCGAGGGGCGGCGACTGGT
GAGTACGCCAAAAATTTTGACTAGCGGAGGCTAGAAGGAGAGAGATGGGTGCGAGAGCGTCAGTATTAAG
CGGGGGAGAATTAGATCGCGATGGGAAAAAATTCGGTTAAGGCCAGGGGGAAAGAAAAAATATAAATTAA
AACATATAGTATGGGCAAGCAGGGAGCTAGAACGATTCGCAGTTAATCCTGGCCTGTTAGAAACATCAGA
AGGCTGTAGACAAATACTGGGACAGCTACAACCATCCCTTCAGACAGGATCAGAAGAACTTAGATCATTA
TATAATACAGTAGCAACCCTCTATTGTGTGCATCAAAGGATAGAGATAAAAGACACCAAGGAAGCTTTAG
ACAAGATAGAGGAAGAGCAAAACAAAAGTAAGACCACCGCACAGCAAGCGGCCGGCCGCTGATCTTCAGA
CCTGGAGGAGGAGATATGAGGGACAATTGGAGAAGTGAATTATATAAATATAAAGTAGTAAAAATTGAAC
CATTAGGAGTAGCACCCACCAAGGCAAAGAGAAGAGTGGTGCAGAGAGAAAAAAGAGCAGTGGGAATAGG
AGCTTTGTTCCTTGGGTTCTTGGGAGCAGCAGGAAGCACTATGGGCGCAGCGTCAATGACGCTGACGGTA
CAGGCCAGACAATTATTGTCTGGTATAGTGCAGCAGCAGAACAATTTGCTGAGGGCTATTGAGGCGCAAC
AGCATCTGTTGCAACTCACAGTCTGGGGCATCAAGCAGCTCCAGGCAAGAATCCTGGCTGTGGAAAGATA
CCTAAAGGATCAACAGCTCCTGGGGATTTGGGGTTGCTCTGGAAAACTCATTTGCACCACTGCTGTGCCT
TGGAATGCTAGTTGGAGTAATAAATCTCTGGAACAGATTTGGAATCACACGACCTGGATGGAGTGGGACA
GAGAAATTAACAATTACACAAGCTTAATACACTCCTTAATTGAAGAATCGCAAAACCAGCAAGAAAAGAA
TGAACAAGAATTATTGGAATTAGATAAATGGGCAAGTTTGTGGAATTGGTTTAACATAACAAATTGGCTG
TGGTATATAAAATTATTCATAATGATAGTAGGAGGCTTGGTAGGTTTAAGAATAGTTTTTGCTGTACTTT
CTATAGTGAATAGAGTTAGGCAGGGATATTCACCATTATCGTTTCAGACCCACCTCCCAACCCCGAGGGG
ACCCGACAGGCCCGAAGGAATAGAAGAAGAAGGTGGAGAGAGAGACAGAGACAGATCCATTCGATTAGTG
AACGGATCGGCACTGCGTGCGCCAATTCTGCAGACAAATGGCAGTATTCATCCACAATTTTAAAAGAAAA
GGGGGGATTGGGGGGTACAGTGCAGGGGAAAGAATAGTAGACATAATAGCAACAGACATACAAACTAAAG
AATTACAAAAACAAATTACAAAAATTCAAAATTTTCGGGTTTATTACAGGGACAGCAGAGATCCAGTTTG
GTTAGTACCGGGCCCGCTCTAGAGATCCGACGCGCCATCTCTAGGCCCGCGCCGGCCCCCTCGCACAGAC
TTGTGGGAGAAGCTCGGCTACTCCCCTGCCCCGGTTAATTTGCATATAATATTTCCTAGTAACTATAGAG
GCTTAATGTGCGATAAAAGACAGATAATCTGTTCTTTTTAATACTAGCTACATTTTACATGATAGGCTTG
GATTTCTATAACTTCGTATAGCATACATTATACGAAGTTATAAACAGCACAAAAGGAAACTCACCCTAAC
TGTAAAGTAATTGTGTGTTTTGAGACTATAAATATCCCTTGGAGAAAAGCCTTGTTAACGCGCGGTGACC
CTCGAGTACTAGGATCCATTAGGCGGCCGCGTGGATAACCGTATTACCGCCATGCATTAGTTATTAATAG
TAATCAATTACGGGGTCATTAGTTCATAGCCCATATATGGAGTTCCGCGTTACATAACTTACGGTAAATG
GCCCGCCTGGCTGACCGCCCAACGACCCCCGCCCATTGACGTCAATAATGACGTATGTTCCCATAGTAAC
GCCAATAGGGACTTTCCATTGACGTCAATGGGTGGAGTATTTACGGTAAACTGCCCACTTGGCAGTACAT
CAAGTGTATCATATGCCAAGTACGCCCCCTATTGACGTCAATGACGGTAAATGGCCCGCCTGGCATTATG
CCCAGTACATGACCTTATGGGACTTTCCTACTTGGCAGTACATCTACGTATTAGTCATCGCTATTACCAT
GGTGATGCGGTTTTGGCAGTACATCAATGGGCGTGGATAGCGGTTTGACTCACGGGGATTTCCAAGTCTC
CACCCCATTGACGTCAATGGGAGTTTGTTTTGGCACCAAAATCAACGGGACTTTCCAAAATGTCGTAACA
ACTCCGCCCCATTGACGCAAATGGGCGGTAGGCGTGTACGGTGGGAGGTCTATATAAGCAGAGCTGGTTT
AGTGAACCGTCAGATCCGCTAGCGCTACCGGACTCAGATCTCGAGTTTCTACTTTGCCCGCCCACAGATG
TAGTTTTCTCTGCGCGTGTGCGTTTTCCCTCCTCCCCGCCCTCAGGGTCCACGGCCACCATGGCGTATTA
GGGGCAGCAGTGCCTGCGGCAGCATTGGCCTTTGCAGCGGCGGCAGCAGCACCAGGCTCTGCAGCGGCAA
CCCCCAGCGGCTTAAGCCATGGCGCTTCTCACGGCATTCAGCAGCAGCGTTGCTGTAACCGACAAAGACA
CCTTCGAATTAAGCACATTCCTCGATTCCAGCAAAGCACCGCAACATGGTGTCCAAGGGCGAAGAGAACA
ACATGGCCATCATCAAAGAATTCATGCGGTTCAAGGTGCACATGGAAGGCAGCGTGAACGGCCACGAGTT
CGAGATTGAAGGCGAAGGCGAGGGCAGACCCTACGAGGCTTTTCAGACCGCCAAGCTGAAAGTGACCAAA
GGCGGCCCTCTGCCTTTTGCCTGGGACATTCTGAGCCCTCAGTTTATGTACGGCAGCAAGGTGTACATCA
AGCACCCCGCCGACATTCCCGACTACTTCAAGCTGAGCTTCCCCGAGGGCTTCAGATGGGAGAGAGTGAT
GAACTTCGAGGACGGCGGCATCATCCACGTGAACCAGGATAGCTCTCTGCAGGACGGCGTGTTCATCTAC
AAAGTGAAGCTGCGGGGCACCAACTTTCCCTCTGATGGCCCCGTGATGCAGAAAAAGACCATGGGCTGGG
AAGCCAGCGAGGAAAGAATGTACCCTGAGGATGGCGCCCTGAAGTCCGAGATCAAGAAGCGGCTGAAGCT
GAAGGATGGCGGCCACTATGCCGCCGAAGTGAAAACCACCTACAAGGCCAAGAAACCCGTGCAGCTGCCT
GGCGCCTACATCGTGGATATCAAGCTGGACATCGTGTCCCACAACGAGGACTACACCATCGTGGAACAGT
ACGAGAGAGCCGAAGGCAGACACAGCACAGGCGGAATGGACGAGCTGTACAAGTAAGCCTAGGCGAATTC
GTCGAGGGACCTAATAACTTCGTATAGCATACATTATACGAAGTTATACATGTTTAAGGGTTCCGGTTCC
ACTAGGTACAATTCGATATCAAGCTTATCGATAATCAACCTCTGGATTACAAAATTTGTGAAAGATTGAC
TGGTATTCTTAACTATGTTGCTCCTTTTACGCTATGTGGATACGCTGCTTTAATGCCTTTGTATCATGCT
ATTGCTTCCCGTATGGCTTTCATTTTCTCCTCCTTGTATAAATCCTGGTTGCTGTCTCTTTATGAGGAGT
TGTGGCCCGTTGTCAGGCAACGTGGCGTGGTGTGCACTGTGTTTGCTGACGCAACCCCCACTGGTTGGGG
CATTGCCACCACCTGTCAGCTCCTTTCCGGGACTTTCGCTTTCCCCCTCCCTATTGCCACGGCGGAACTC
ATCGCCGCCTGCCTTGCCCGCTGCTGGACAGGGGCTCGGCTGTTGGGCACTGACAATTCCGTGGTGTTGT
CGGGGAAATCATCGTCCTTTCCTTGGCTGCTCGCCTGTGTTGCCACCTGGATTCTGCGCGGGACGTCCTT
CTGCTACGTCCCTTCGGCCCTCAATCCAGCGGACCTTCCTTCCCGCGGCCTGCTGCCGGCTCTGCGGCCT
CTTCCGCGTCTTCGCCTTCGCCCTCAGACGAGTCGGATCTCCCTTTGGGCCGCCTCCCCGCATCGATACC
GTCGACCTCGATCGAGACCTAGAAAAACATGGAGCAATCACAAGTAGCAATACAGCAGCTACCAATGCTG
ATTGTGCCTGGCTAGAAGCACAAGAGGAGGAGGAGGTGGGTTTTCCAGTCACACCTCAGGTACCTTTAAG
ACCAATGACTTACAAGGCAGCTGTAGATCTTAGCCACTTTTTAAAAGAAAAGGGGGGACTGGAAGGGCTA
ATTCACTCCCAACGAAGACAAGATATCCTTGATCTGTGGATCTACCACACACAAGGCTACTTCCCTGATT
GGCAGAACTACACACCAGGGCCAGGGATCAGATATCCACTGACCTTTGGATGGTGCTACAAGCTAGTACC
AGTTGAGCAAGAGAAGGTAGAAGAAGCCAATGAAGGAGAGAACACCCGCTTGTTACACCCTGTGAGCCTG
CATGGGATGGATGACCCGGAGAGAGAAGTATTAGAGTGGAGGTTTGACAGCCGCCTAGCATTTCATCACA
TGGCCCGAGAGCTGCATCCGGACTGTACTGGGTCTCTCTGGTTAGACCAGATCTGAGCCTGGGAGCTCTC
TGGCTAACTAGGGAACCCACTGCTTAAGCCTCAATAAAGCTTGCCTTGAGTGCTTCAAGTAGTGTGTGCC
CGTCTGTTGTGTGACTCTGGTAACTAGAGATCCCTCAGACCCTTTTAGTCAGTGTGGAAAATCTCTAGCA
GCATGTGAGCAAAAGGCCAGCAAAAGGCCAGGAACCGTAAAAAGGCCGCGTTGCTGGCGTTTTTCCATAG
GCTCCGCCCCCCTGACGAGCATCACAAAAATCGACGCTCAAGTCAGAGGTGGCGAAACCCGACAGGACTA
TAAAGATACCAGGCGTTTCCCCCTGGAAGCTCCCTCGTGCGCTCTCCTGTTCCGACCCTGCCGCTTACCG
GATACCTGTCCGCCTTTCTCCCTTCGGGAAGCGTGGCGCTTTCTCATAGCTCACGCTGTAGGTATCTCAG
TTCGGTGTAGGTCGTTCGCTCCAAGCTGGGCTGTGTGCACGAACCCCCCGTTCAGCCCGACCGCTGCGCC
TTATCCGGTAACTATCGTCTTGAGTCCAACCCGGTAAGACACGACTTATCGCCACTGGCAGCAGCCACTG
GTAACAGGATTAGCAGAGCGAGGTATGTAGGCGGTGCTACAGAGTTCTTGAAGTGGTGGCCTAACTACGG
CTACACTAGAAGAACAGTATTTGGTATCTGCGCTCTGCTGAAGCCAGTTACCTTCGGAAAAAGAGTTGGT
AGCTCTTGATCCGGCAAACAAACCACCGCTGGTAGCGGTGGTTTTTTTGTTTGCAAGCAGCAGATTACGC
GCAGAAAAAAAGGATCTCAAGAAGATCCTTTGATCTTTTCTACGGGGTCTGACGCTCAGTGGAACGAAAA
CTCACGTTAAGGGATTTTGGTCATGAGATTATCAAAAAGGATCTTCACCTAGATCCTTTTAAATTAAAAA
TGAAGTTTTAAATCAATCTAAAGTATATATGAGTAAACTTGGTCTGACAGTTACCAATGCTTAATCAGTG
AGGCACCTATCTCAGCGATCTGTCTATTTCGTTCATCCATAGTTGCCTGACTCCCCGTCGTGTAGATAAC
TACGATACGGGAGGGCTTACCATCTGGCCCCAGTGCTGCAATGATACCGCGAGACCCACGCTCACCGGCT
CCAGATTTATCAGCAATAAACCAGCCAGCCGGAAGGGCCGAGCGCAGAAGTGGTCCTGCAACTTTATCCG
CCTCCATCCAGTCTATTAATTGTTGCCGGGAAGCTAGAGTAAGTAGTTCGCCAGTTAATAGTTTGCGCAA
CGTTGTTGCCATTGCTACAGGCATCGTGGTGTCACGCTCGTCGTTTGGTATGGCTTCATTCAGCTCCGGT
TCCCAACGATCAAGGCGAGTTACATGATCCCCCATGTTGTGCAAAAAAGCGGTTAGCTCCTTCGGTCCTC
CGATCGTTGTCAGAAGTAAGTTGGCCGCAGTGTTATCACTCATGGTTATGGCAGCACTGCATAATTCTCT
TACTGTCATGCCATCCGTAAGATGCTTTTCTGTGACTGGTGAGTACTCAACCAAGTCATTCTGAGAATAG
TGTATGCGGCGACCGAGTTGCTCTTGCCCGGCGTCAATACGGGATAATACCGCGCCACATAGCAGAACTT
TAAAAGTGCTCATCATTGGAAAACGTTCTTCGGGGCGAAAACTCTCAAGGATCTTACCGCTGTTGAGATC
CAGTTCGATGTAACCCACTCGTGCACCCAACTGATCTTCAGCATCTTTTACTTTCACCAGCGTTTCTGGG
